Addgene plasmid #16768: XE154 XDpr-pt mutant-CS2+
Depositing lab: Randall Moon. Depositing organization: University of Washington. Publication: Dapper, a Dishevelled-associated antagonist of beta-catenin and JNK signaling, is required for notochord formation. Cheyette BN, Waxman JS, Miller JR, Takemaru K, Sheldahl LC, Khlebtsova N, Fox EP, Earnest T, Moon RT. Dev Cell. 2002 Apr. 2(4):449-61. 10.1016/S1534-5807(02)00140-5 PubMed 11970895.
Backbone
  Vector backbone: pCS2+
  Backbone size w/o insert (bp): 4095
  Vector type: Xenopus Expression
Growth in bacteria
  Bacterial resistance: Ampicillin, 100 μg/mL
  Growth temperature: 37°C
  Growth strain: DH5alpha
  Copy number: High Copy
Gene/Insert
  Gene/Insert name: XDpr-pt mutant (alt names: dpr; dapper)
  Species: X. laevis (frog)
  Mutation: last four amino acids mutated to MNTV instead of MMTV in the PDZ binding domain
  Entrez Gene: dact1-b (a.k.a. dpr, dpr1, dact1, frodo, hdpr1, Dapper, thyex3, dapper1)
  Cloning method: Restriction Enzyme
  Sequencing primers: 5′ SP6
Terms and licenses: Academic/Nonprofit Terms; Industry Terms: Not Available to Industry
Depositor comments: Description: Full length Xenopus Dapper (clone XE151), with last four amino acids mutated to MNTV instead of MMTV in the PDZ binding domain, in pCS2+. Xba1 site is NOT methylated. Notes for Use: Linearize with either Not1 or Asp718. Reference: B. Cheyette et al. (2002). Developmental Cell 2: 449-461.
How to cite: XE154 XDpr-pt mutant-CS2+ was a gift from Randall Moon (Addgene plasmid # 16768 ; http://n2t.net/addgene:16768 ; RRID:Addgene_16768)
