[The description below was written by a language model from this plasmid's Addgene catalogue record.]
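Description:
XE154 XDpr-pt mutant-CS2+ is a Xenopus expression plasmid built on the pCS2+ backbone (about 4.1 kb without insert). It is propagated as a high-copy plasmid in E. coli under ampicillin selection. pCS2+ is a standard dual-purpose vector in frog and fish embryology. It generally provides a strong viral promoter (simian CMV IE94) and an SV40 polyadenylation signal for direct expression in vertebrate cells and embryos, together with an SP6 phage promoter upstream of the cloning site for in vitro synthesis of capped mRNA. The record lists no feature table, so these elements are inferred from the named backbone. The use of SP6 as the 5′ sequencing primer is consistent with this layout.

The insert is full-length Xenopus laevis Dapper (Dpr, corresponding to dact1-b, also known as Frodo), derived from a wild-type parental clone and introduced by restriction cloning. It carries a point mutation in the C-terminal PDZ-binding motif, so that the last four residues read MNTV rather than the native MMTV. Dapper is a Dishevelled-associated antagonist of beta-catenin and JNK signalling that is required for notochord formation. A change in the PDZ-binding motif would presumably be used to test how far Dapper's activities depend on this motif, for example in its association with the PDZ domain of Dishevelled, though the record does not state the mutation's effect. The depositor indicates that the plasmid can be linearized downstream of the insert with NotI or Asp718, which fits its likely use as a template for sense mRNA to microinject into Xenopus embryos alongside the wild-type construct. No epitope tag or reporter is recorded.
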