>Addgene plasmid #16768 | XE154 XDpr-pt mutant-CS2+ | addgene partial sequence | sequence record 23381 | 16768 with SP6
TTGNTNTTTNCGGATCCATCGATTCGAATTCCACCATGAAGCCGATCCCCGCCGCCCCTGAGCCCCTGGG
GCAACACCAGGACAGCCCCCGCCGTAAGGACAAGGGAGAGGCGGAATCGGAACGGCAGAGGACCCGGGAG
CGCCTGGAGGCTACGTTGGCCGGACTCGCGGAGCTGGGGCATCTGAGGCACCGGCAGGAGGTGCTGATAA
AGAGCGTGCTGAGCCCCGGGACACGGACACACGGAGACGCTGCGGCACGGACGGGCGACAACCCGCGCAG
CCTGGAGGAGAAGTTCCTGGAGGACAATATCTTGCTGCTAAAGAAACAGTTGAACTGCCTAAGAAAGCGA
GATGCTGGTTTGCTGAGCCAGCTGCATGAGTTGGACAAGCAAATAAACGATCTTAGAATTGACGTTGAAA
AGACAGAAGAGCATCTGGAGACAGACAGCCGACCCAGTTCAGGATTTTATGAGCTGAGTGATGGGACTTC
AGGATCCCTCTCCAATTCCTCCAACTCAGTGTTCAGCGAATGTTTATCCAGCTGCCACTCCAGCACCTGC
TTTTGCAACCCCTTGGAAACATCATTAACCNNAAACTTGGNNNNNNNNTTCGNNNNNNTTTTTTNNTTGN
NNGGCTGGACTACNNANAATGTCAACATGAAACTGGCACATTCNCCNCTCCTTTTNTGCCCCANTTCAAN
TNTNTCTNTCGACATTGGGGCANATGTGCNCCCAATATCAGTGTGACCTGGTNTNTAAAATGGTAATGAT
TT
